>Addgene plasmid #153328 | pCASP-SptP120-K27-HilA | depositor full sequence | sequence record 297911 | pCASP-SptP120-K27-HilA sequence 7321 bps
CTCGAGCCACAAGAAAACGAGGTACGGCATTGAGCCGCGTAAGGCAGTAGCGATGTATTCATTGGGCGTT
TTTTGAATGTTCACTAACCACCGTCGGGGTTTAATAACTGCATCAGATAAACGCAGTCGTTAAGTTCTAC
AAAGTCGGTGACAGATAACAGGAGTAAGTAATGCAAGCACACCAGGATATTATCGCTAATATTGGTGAGA
AATTGGGTTTACCGCTCACTTTTGACGACAACAATCAGTGCTTATTATTACTCGATAGCGATATTTTTAC
GTCTATTGAAGCTAAAGATGATATCTGGTTATTGAACGGTATGATTATACCGTTATCGCCTGTTTGTGGC
GATTCTATCTGGCGGCAGATTATGGTGATTAATGGTGAACTGGCTGCGAATAATGAAGGTACGTTAGCGT
ATATTGATGCCGCAGAGACGTTGTTGCTTATACATGCAATTACCGATCTGACAAATACTTACCATATTAT
ATCGCAGCTTGAGTCATTTGTGAATCAGCAGGAAGCGCTCAAAAACATACTGCAGGAATATGCTAAAGTA
TGAGGAGAGAAAATTGAATAATTTAACGTTGTCTTCGTTTTCAAAAGTTGGTGTGTCGAATGATGCCCGA
CTTTATATTGCTAAGGAAAATACTGATAAGGCATATGTTGCGCCTGAAAAATTTTCGTCAAAAGTATTAA
CCTGGCTTGGAAAAATGCCGTTATTTAAAAACACTGAAGTGGTGCAAAAACATACGGAAAATATCAGAGT
ACAGGACCAAAAGATTTTACAGACATTTCTCCATGCACTAACGGAAAAATATGGGGAAACAGCGGTTAAT
GACGCACTGTTAATGTCCCGTATAAATATGAACAAACCCCTTACCCAACGTTTAGCAGTGCAGATCACGG
ATCTTGGAAAAAAATTACTTGAGGCGGCACGCGCAGGGCAGGATGACGAGGTACGTATCCTTATGGCGAA
TGGAGCCGATGTGAATGCTCACGACACTTTCGGTTTCACTCCTCTTCACCTTGCTGCCTTGTACGGACAC
TTAGAGATCGTCGAGGTATTATTAAAGAATGGGGCAGACGTGAATGCGGATGACTCATATGGTCGTACTC
CCCTGCATCTGGCAGCGATGCGTGGGCACCTTGAGATTGTAGAAGTACTGCTGAAATACGGGGCAGACGT
AAATGCCGCAGATGAGGAGGGACGCACACCTTTGCATCTTGCAGCAAAACGTGGCCACTTGGAAATTGTT
GAAGTACTGCTGAAGAACGGGGCAGATGTTAACGCACAGGATAAATTCGGCAAAACAGCTTTCGATATTT
CCATTGATAATGGCAATGAGGATCTTGCGGAAATTCTGCAGAAGCTTGTCGACGATTATAAAGATCATGA
TGGCGATTATAAAGATCATGATATTGATTATAAAGATGATGATGATAAATAATAATCTAGAGATTATAAA
GATGACGATGACAAGGATTATAAAGATGACGATGACAAGGATTATAAAGATGACGATGACAAGTAATAAA
GCGGCCGCTGATTGGCATCAAATAAAACGAAAGGCTCAGTCGAAAGACTGGGACTTTCGTTTTATCTGTT
GTTTGTCGGTGAACGCTCTCCTGAGTAGGACAAATCCGCCGCCCTAGACCGATGCATAATGTGCCTGTCA
AATGGACGAAGCAGGGATTCTGCAAACCCTATGCTACTCCGTCAAGCCGTCAATTGTCTGATTCGTTACC
AATTATGACAACTTGACGGCTACATCATTCACTTTTTCTTCACAACCGGCACGGAACTCGCTCGGGCTGG
CCCCGGTGCATTTTTTAAATACCCGCGAGAAATAGAGTTGATCGTCAAAACCAACATTGCGACCGACGGT
GGCGATAGGCATCCGGGTGGTGCTCAAAAGCAGCTTCGCCTGGCTGATACGTTGGTCCTCGCGCCAGCTT
AAGACGCTAATCCCTAACTGCTGGCGGAAAAGATGTGACAGACGCGACGGCGACAAGCAAACATGCTGTG
CGACGCTGGCGATATCAAAATTGCTGTCTGCCAGGTGATCGCTGATGTACTGACAAGCCTCGCGTACCCG
ATTATCCATCGGTGGATGGAGCGACTCGTTAATCGCTTCCATGCGCCGCAGTAACAATTGCTCAAGCAGA
TTTATCGCCAGCAGCTCCGAATAGCGCCCTTCCCCTTGCCCGGCGTTAATGATTTGCCCAAACAGGTCGC
TGAAATGCGGCTGGTGCGCTTCATCCGGGCGAAAGAACCCCGTATTGGCAAATATTGACGGCCAGTTAAG
CCATTCATGCCAGTAGGCGCGCGGACGAAAGTAAACCCACTGGTGATACCATTCGCGAGCCTCCGGATGA
CGACCGTAGTGATGAATCTCTCCTGGCGGGAACAGCAAAATATCACCCGGTCGGCAAACAAATTCTCGTC
CCTGATTTTTCACCACCCCCTGACCGCGAATGGTGAGATTGAGAATATAACCTTTCATTCCCAGCGGTCG
GTCGATAAAAAAATCGAGATAACCGTTGGCCTCAATCGGCGTTAAACCCGCCACCAGATGGGCATTAAAC
GAGTATCCCGGCAGCAGGGGATCATTTTGCGCTTCAGCCATACTTTTCATACTCCCGCCATTCAGAGAAG
AAACCAATTGTCCATATTGCATCAGACATTGCCGTCACTGCGTCTTTTACTGGCTCTTCTCGCTAACCAA
ACCGGTAACCCCGCTTATTAAAAGCATTCTGTAACAAAGCGGGACCAAAGCCATGACAAAAACGCGTAAC
AAAAGTGTCTATAATCACGGCAGAAAAGTCCACATTGATTATTTGCACGGCGTCACACTTTGCTATGCCA
TAGCATTTTTATCCATAAGATTAGCGGATCCTACCTGACGCTTTTTATCGCAACTCTCTACTGTTTCTCC
ATACCCGTTTTTTTGGGCTAGCGAATTCGAGCTCGGTACCCGAGCCCGTAGAATATGACATTAAGCTCAT
AATAAAAGCTCAACCTGACCGTTAGTACTAACAGCAGAATTACTGAAACAGTAGATTCTATCCTAACGAC
TTGTATTAGTTATTATAACTTTTCACCCTGTAAGAGAATACACTATTATCATGCCACATTTTAATCCTGT
TCCTGTATCGAATAAAAAATTCGTCTTTGATGATTTCATACTCAACATGGACGGCTCCCTGCTACGCTCA
GAAAAGAAAGTCAATATTCCGCCAAAAGAATATGCCGTTCTGGTCATCCTGCTCGAAGCCGCCGGCGAGA
TTGTGAGTAAAAACACCTTACTGGACCAGGTATGGGGCGACGCGGAAGTTAACGAAGAATCTCTTACCCG
CTGTATTTATGCCTTACGACGTATTCTGTCGGAAGATAAAGAGCATCGTTACATTGAAACACTGTACGGA
CAGGGCTATCGGTTTAATCGTCCGGTCGTAGTGGTGTCTCCGCCAGCGCCGCAACCTACGACTCATACAT
TGGCGATACTTCCTTTTCAGATGCAGGATCAGGTTCAATCCGAGAGTCTGCATTACTCTATCGTGAAGGG
ATTATCGCAGTATGCGCCCTTTGGCCTGAGCGTGCTGCCGGTGACCATTACGAAGAACTGCCGCAGTGTT
AAGGATATTCTTGAGCTCATGGATCAATTACGCCCCGATTATTATATCTCCGGGCAGATGATACCCGATG
GTAATGATAATATTGTACAGATTGAGATAGTTCGGGTTAAAGGTTATCACCTGCTGCACCAGGAAAGCAT
TAAGTTGATAGAACACCAACCCGCTTCTCTCTTGCAAAACAAAATTGCGAATCTTTTGCTCAGATGTATT
CCCGGACTTCGCTGGGACACAAAGCAGATTAGCGAGCTAAATTCGATTGACAGTACTATGGTTTACTTAC
GCGGTAAGCATGAGTTAAATCAATACACCCCCTATAGCTTACAGCAAGCGCTTAAATTGCTGACTCAATG
CGTTAACATGTCGCCAAACAGCATTGCGCCTTACTGTGCGCTGGCAGAATGCTACCTCAGCATGGCGCAA
ATGGGGATTTTTGATAAACAAAACGCTATGATCAAAGCTAAAGAACATGCGATTAAGGCGACAGAGCTGG
ACCACAATAATCCACAAGCTTTAGGATTACTGGGGCTAATTAATACGATTCACTCAGAATACATCGTCGG
GAGTTTGCTATTCAAACAAGCTAACTTACTTTCGCCCATTTCTGCAGATATTAAATATTATTATGGCTGG
AATCTTTTCATGGCTGGTCAGTTGGAGGAGGCCTTACAAACGATTAACGAGTGTTTAAAATTGGACCCAA
CGCGCGCAGCCGCAGGGATCACTAAGCTGTGGATTACCTATTATCATACCGGTATTGATGATGCTATACG
TTTAGGCGATGAATTACGCTCACAACACCTGCAGGATAATCCAATATTATTAAGTATGCAGGTTATGTTT
CTTTCGCTTAAAGGTAAACATGAACTGGCACGAAAATTAACTAAAGAAATATCCACGCAGGAAATAACAG
GACTTATTGCTGTTAATCTTCTTTACGCTGAATATTGTCAGAATAGTGAGCGTGCCTTACCGACGATAAG
AGAATTTCTGGAAAGTGAACAGCGTATAGATAATAATCCGGGATTATTACCGTTAGTGCTGGTTGCCCAC
GGCGAAGCTATTGCCGAGAAAATGTGGAATAAATTTAAAAACGAAGACAATATTTGGTTCAAAAGATGGA
AACAGGATCCCCGCTTGATTAAATTACGGAATCTGAGAGAGGAGATATGCATTATTTTTTTATCATCGTA
ATCTGGTTGCTTAGCATAAATACGGCATGGGCTGATTGCTGGCTTCAGGCTGAAAAAATGTTCAATATTG
AATCCGAACTACTTTACGCTATCGCCCAGCAGGAATCGGCGATGAAACCTGGCGCCATTGGTCATAACCG
AGATGGTTCAACCGATCTTGGCCTGATGCAAATTAACAGCTTCCATATGAAAAGGCTGAAAAAAATGGGG
ATTAGTGAAAAACAGTTGTTACAGGACCCCTGCATTTCTGTCATTGTGGGCGCCTCCATTTTATCAGATA
TGATGAAAATCTACGGTTATAGCTGGGAGGCCGTTGGCGCTTATAATGCCGGGACGTCGCCGAAACGATC
GAATTCGAGCTCGGTACCCGGGGGGATCCTCTAGAGTCGACCTGCAGGCATGCAAGCTTGGCTGTTTTGG
CGGATGAGAGAAGATTTTCAGCCTGATACAGATTAAATCAGAACGCAGAAGCGGTCTGATAAAACAGAAT
TTGCCTGGCGGCAGTAGCGCGGTGGTCCCACCTGACCCCATGCCGAACTCAGAAGTGAAACGCCGTAGCG
CCGATGGTAGTGTGGGGTCTCCCCATGCGAGAGTAGGGAACTGCCAGGCATCAAATAAAACGAAAGGCTC
AGTCGAAAGACTGGGCCTTTCGTTTTATCTGTTGTTTGTCGGTGAACGCTCTCCTGAGTCTAGGGCGTTC
GGCTGCGGCGAGCGGTATCAGCTCACTCAAAGGCGGTAATACGGTTATCCACAGAATCAGGGGATAACGC
AGGAAAGAACATGTGAGCAAAAGGCCAGCAAAAGGCCAGGAACCGTAAAAAGGCCGCGTTGCTGGCGTTT
TTCCATAGGCTCCGCCCCCCTGACGAGCATCACAAAAATCGACGCTCAAGTCAGAGGTGGCGAAACCCGA
CAGGACTATAAAGATACCAGGCGTTTCCCCCTGGAAGCTCCCTCGTGCGCTCTCCTGTTCCGACCCTGCC
GCTTACCGGATACCTGTCCGCCTTTCTCCCTTCGGGAAGCGTGGCGCTTTCTCATAGCTCACGCTGTAGG
TATCTCAGTTCGGTGTAGGTCGTTCGCTCCAAGCTGGGCTGTGTGCACGAACCCCCCGTTCAGCCCGACC
GCTGCGCCTTATCCGGTAACTATCGTCTTGAGTCCAACCCGGTAAGACACGACTTATCGCCACTGGCAGC
AGCCACTGGTAACAGGATTAGCAGAGCGAGGTATGTAGGCGGTGCTACAGAGTTCTTGAAGTGGTGGCCT
AACTACGGCTACACTAGAAGGACAGTATTTGGTATCTGCGCTCTGCTGAAGCCAGTTACCTTCGGAAAAA
GAGTTGGTAGCTCTTGATCCGGCAAACAAACCACCGCTGGTAGCGGTGGTTTTTTTGTTTGCAAGCAGCA
GATTACGCGCAGAAAAAAAGGATCTCAAGAAGATCCTTTGATCTTTTCTACGGGGTCTGACGCTCAGTGG
AACGAAAACTCACGTTAAGGGATTTTGGTCATGACTAGTGCTTGGATTCTCACCAATAAAAAACGCCCGG
CGGCAACCGAGCGTTCTGAACAAATCCAGATGGAGTTCTGAGGTCATTACTGGATCTATCAACAGGAGTC
CAAGCGAGCTCGATATCAAATTACGCCCCGCCCTGCCACTCATCGCAGTACTGTTGTAATTCATTAAGCA
TTCTGCCGACATGGAAGCCATCACAAACGGCATGATGAACCTGAATCGCCAGCGGCATCAGCACCTTGTC
GCCTTGCGTATAATATTTGCCCATGGTGAAAACGGGGGCGAAGAAGTTGTCCATATTGGCCACGTTTAAA
TCAAAACTGGTGAAACTCACCCAGGGATTGGCTGAGACGAAAAACATATTCTCAATAAACCCTTTAGGGA
AATAGGCCAGGTTTTCACCGTAACACGCCACATCTTGCGAATATATGTGTAGAAACTGCCGGAAATCGTC
GTGGTATTCACTCCAGAGCGATGAAAACGTTTCAGTTTGCTCATGGAAAACGGTGTAACAAGGGTGAACA
CTATCCCATATCACCAGCTCACCGTCTTTCATTGCCATACGAAATTCCGGATGAGCATTCATCAGGCGGG
CAAGAATGTGAATAAAGGCCGGATAAAACTTGTGCTTATTTTTCTTTACGGTCTTTAAAAAGGCCGTAAT
ATCCAGCTGAACGGTCTGGTTATAGGTACATTGAGCAACTGACTGAAATGCCTCAAAATGTTCTTTACGA
TGCCATTGGGATATATCAACGGTGGTATATCCAGTGATTTTTTTCTCCATTTTAGCTTCCTTAGCTCCTG
AAAATCTCGATAACTCAAAAAATACGCCCGGTAGTGATCTTATTTCATTATGGTGAAAGTTGGAACCTCT
TACGTGCCGATCAACGTCTCATTTTCGCCAGATATCGACGTCTAAGAAACCATTATTATCATGACATTAA
CCTATAAAAATAGGCGTATCACGAGGCCCTTTCGTCTTCAC
Features (pLannotate 1.2.2; 18 found; start..end, strand, type, name):
    213..560     +  CDS            sicP: SICP_SALTY - Experimental evidence at protein level: Swiss-Prot protein existence level 1. Molecular chaperone required for SptP stabilization and secretion. From Salmonella typhimurium (strain LT2 / SGSC1412 / ATCC 700720).
    550..912     +  CDS            sptP (fragment): SPTP_SALTY - Experimental evidence at protein level: Swiss-Prot protein existence level 1. Effector proteins function to alter host cell physiology and promote bacterial survival in host tissues. This protein includes tyrosine phosphatase and GTPase activating protein (GAP) activities. After bacterial internalization, GAP mediates the reversal of the cytoskeletal changes induced by SopE. This function is independent of its tyrosine phosphatase activity, which remains unclear. From Salmonella typhimurium (strain LT2 / SGSC1412 / ATCC 700720).
    910..1050    +  CDS            Gabpb1 (fragment): GABP1_MOUSE - Also known as Gabpb, Gabpb2. Experimental evidence at protein level: Swiss-Prot protein existence level 1. Transcription factor capable of interacting with purine rich repeats (GA repeats) (PubMed:25200183). Acts as a a master regulator of nuclear-encoded mitochondrial genes (PubMed:25200183). From Mus musculus (Mouse).
   1384..1400    +  CDS            3xFLAG (fragment): three tandem FLAG® epitope tags, followed by an enterokinase cleavage site
   1474..1502    +  CDS            5xFLAG (fragment): five tandem FLAG® epitope tags
   1559..1645    +  terminator     rrnB T1 terminator: Escherichia coli rrnB; transcription terminator T1 from the E. coli rrnB gene
   1753..2631    -  CDS            araC: L-arabinose regulatory protein; araC
   2658..2942    +  promoter       araBAD promoter: araBAD; promoter of the L-arabinose operon of E. coli; the araC regulatory gene is transcribed in the opposite direction (Guzman et al., 1995)
   2963..2982    +  misc_feature   MCS (fragment): pUC18/19 multiple cloning site
   3131..4789    +  CDS            hilA: HILA_SALTY - Also known as iagA. Experimental evidence at transcript level: Swiss-Prot protein existence level 2. The main transcriptional regulator of the Salmonella pathogenicity island 1 (SPI1) gene expression. Activates the expression of invasion genes by a direct action at their promoters and also indirectly by increasing the level of InvF. Also binds upstream of prgH and directly activates the expression of prgHIJK operon. From Salmonella typhimurium (strain LT2 / SGSC1412 / ATCC 700720).
   4807..5184    +  CDS            iagB (fragment): IAGB_SALTS - Protein inferred from homology: Swiss-Prot protein existence level 3. From Salmonella typhimurium (strain SL1344).
   5181..5239    +  misc_feature   MCS: pUC18/19 multiple cloning site
   5323..5438    +  ncRNA          5S rRNA: Accession: RF00001 - 5S ribosomal RNA
   5442..5513    +  terminator     rrnB T1 terminator: transcription terminator T1 from the E. coli rrnB gene
   5670..6258    -  rep_origin     ori: high-copy-number ColE1/pMB1/pBR322/pUC origin of replication
   6346..6440    -  terminator     lambda t0 terminator: transcription terminator from phage lambda
   6464..7120    -  CDS            cat: CAT_ECOLX - Experimental evidence at protein level: Swiss-Prot protein existence level 1. This enzyme is an effector of chloramphenicol resistance in bacteria. From Escherichia coli. This protein is used as a marker in many commonly used cloning vectors, such as pACYC184.
   7121..7223    -  promoter       cat promoter: promoter of the E. coli cat gene encoding chloramphenicol acetyltransferase
