>Addgene plasmid #153328 | pCASP-SptP120-K27-HilA | addgene full sequence | sequence record 306311 | Addgene NGS Result
TCGAGCCACAAGAAAACGAGGTACGGCATTGAGCCGCGTAAGGCAGTAGCGATGTATTCATTGGGCGTTT
TTTGAATGTTCACTAACCACCGTCGGGGTTTAATAACTGCATCAGATAAACGCAGTCGTTAAGTTCTACA
AAGTCGGTGACAGATAACAGGAGTAAGTAATGCAAGCACACCAGGATATTATCGCTAATATTGGTGAGAA
ATTGGGTTTACCGCTCACTTTTGACGACAACAATCAGTGCTTATTATTACTCGATAGCGATATTTTTACG
TCTATTGAAGCTAAAGATGATATCTGGTTATTGAACGGTATGATTATACCGTTATCGCCTGTTTGTGGCG
ATTCTATCTGGCGGCAGATTATGGTGATTAATGGTGAACTGGCTGCGAATAATGAAGGTACGTTAGCGTA
TATTGATGCCGCAGAGACGTTGTTGCTTATACATGCAATTACCGATCTGACAAATACTTACCATATTATA
TCGCAGCTTGAGTCATTTGTGAATCAGCAGGAAGCGCTCAAAAACATACTGCAGGAATATGCTAAAGTAT
GAGGAGAGAAAATTGAATAATTTAACGTTGTCTTCGTTTTCAAAAGTTGGTGTGTCGAATGATGCCCGAC
TTTATATTGCTAAGGAAAATACTGATAAGGCATATGTTGCGCCTGAAAAATTTTCGTCAAAAGTATTAAC
CTGGCTTGGAAAAATGCCGTTATTTAAAAACACTGAAGTGGTGCAAAAACATACGGAAAATATCAGAGTA
CAGGACCAAAAGATTTTACAGACATTTCTCCATGCACTAACGGAAAAATATGGGGAAACAGCGGTTAATG
ACGCACTGTTAATGTCCCGTATAAATATGAACAAACCCCTTACCCAACGTTTAGCAGTGCAGATCACGGA
TCTTGGAAAAAAATTACTTGAGGCGGCACGCGCAGGGCAGGATGACGAGGTACGTATCCTTATGGCGAAT
GGAGCCGATGTGAATGCTCACGACACTTTCGGTTTCACTCCTCTTCACCTTGCTGCCTTGTACGGACACT
TAGAGATCGTCGAGGTATTATTAAAGAATGGGGCAGACGTGAATGCGGATGACTCATATGGTCGTACTCC
CCTGCATCTGGCAGCGATGCGTGGGCACCTTGAGATTGTAGAAGTACTGCTGAAATACGGGGCAGACGTA
AATGCCGCAGATGAGGAGGGACGCACACCTTTGCATCTTGCAGCAAAACGTGGCCACTTGGAAATTGTTG
AAGTACTGCTGAAGAACGGGGCAGATGTTAACGCACAGGATAAATTCGGCAAAACAGCTTTCGATATTTC
CATTGATAATGGCAATGAGGATCTTGCGGAAATTCTGCAGAAGCTTGTCGACGATTATAAAGATCATGAT
GGCGATTATAAAGATCATGATATTGATTATAAAGATGATGATGATAAATAATAATCTAGAGATTATAAAG
ATGACGATGACAAGGATTATAAAGATGACGATGACAAGGATTATAAAGATGACGATGACAAGTAATAAAG
CGGCCGCTGATTGGCATCAAATAAAACGAAAGGCTCAGTCGAAAGACTGGGACTTTCGTTTTATCTGTTG
TTTGTCGGTGAACGCTCTCCTGAGTAGGACAAATCCGCCGCCCTAGACCGATGCATAATGTGCCTGTCAA
ATGGACGAAGCAGGGATTCTGCAAACCCTATGCTACTCCGTCAAGCCGTCAATTGTCTGATTCGTTACCA
ATTATGACAACTTGACGGCTACATCATTCACTTTTTCTTCACAACCGGCACGGAACTCGCTCGGGCTGGC
CCCGGTGCATTTTTTAAATACCCGCGAGAAATAGAGTTGATCGTCAAAACCAACATTGCGACCGACGGTG
GCGATAGGCATCCGGGTGGTGCTCAAAAGCAGCTTCGCCTGGCTGATACGTTGGTCCTCGCGCCAGCTTA
AGACGCTAATCCCTAACTGCTGGCGGAAAAGATGTGACAGACGCGACGGCGACAAGCAAACATGCTGTGC
GACGCTGGCGATATCAAAATTGCTGTCTGCCAGGTGATCGCTGATGTACTGACAAGCCTCGCGTACCCGA
TTATCCATCGGTGGATGGAGCGACTCGTTAATCGCTTCCATGCGCCGCAGTAACAATTGCTCAAGCAGAT
TTATCGCCAGCAGCTCCGAATAGCGCCCTTCCCCTTGCCCGGCGTTAATGATTTGCCCAAACAGGTCGCT
GAAATGCGGCTGGTGCGCTTCATCCGGGCGAAAGAACCCCGTATTGGCAAATATTGACGGCCAGTTAAGC
CATTCATGCCAGTAGGCGCGCGGACGAAAGTAAACCCACTGGTGATACCATTCGCGAGCCTCCGGATGAC
GACCGTAGTGATGAATCTCTCCTGGCGGGAACAGCAAAATATCACCCGGTCGGCAAACAAATTCTCGTCC
CTGATTTTTCACCACCCCCTGACCGCGAATGGTGAGATTGAGAATATAACCTTTCATTCCCAGCGGTCGG
TCGATAAAAAAATCGAGATAACCGTTGGCCTCAATCGGCGTTAAACCCGCCACCAGATGGGCATTAAACG
AGTATCCCGGCAGCAGGGGATCATTTTGCGCTTCAGCCATACTTTTCATACTCCCGCCATTCAGAGAAGA
AACCAATTGTCCATATTGCATCAGACATTGCCGTCACTGCGTCTTTTACTGGCTCTTCTCGCTAACCAAA
CCGGTAACCCCGCTTATTAAAAGCATTCTGTAACAAAGCGGGACCAAAGCCATGACAAAAACGCGTAACA
AAAGTGTCTATAATCACGGCAGAAAAGTCCACATTGATTATTTGCACGGCGTCACACTTTGCTATGCCAT
AGCATTTTTATCCATAAGATTAGCGGATCCTACCTGACGCTTTTTATCGCAACTCTCTACTGTTTCTCCA
TACCCGTTTTTTTGGGCTAGCGAATTCGAGCTCGGTACCCCCGAGCCCGTAGAATATGACATTAAGCTCA
TAATAAAAGCTCAACCTGACCGTTAGTACTAACAGCAGAATTACTGAAACAGTAGATTCTATCCTAACGA
CTTGTATTAGTTATTATAACTTTTCACCCTGTAAGAGAATACACTATTATCATGCCACATTTTAATCCTG
TTCCTGTATCGAATAAAAAATTCGTCTTTGATGATTTCATACTCAACATGGACGGCTCCCTGCTACGCTC
AGAAAAGAAAGTCAATATTCCGCCAAAAGAATATGCCGTTCTGGTCATCCTGCTCGAAGCCGCCGGCGAG
ATTGTGAGTAAAAACACCTTACTGGACCAGGTATGGGGCGACGCGGAAGTTAACGAAGAATCTCTTACCC
GCTGTATTTATGCCTTACGACGTATTCTGTCGGAAGATAAAGAGCATCGTTACATTGAAACACTGTACGG
ACAGGGCTATCGGTTTAATCGTCCGGTCGTAGTGGTGTCTCCGCCAGCGCCGCAACCTACGACTCATACA
TTGGCGATACTTCCTTTTCAGATGCAGGATCAGGTTCAATCCGAGAGTCTGCATTACTCTATCGTGAAGG
GATTATCGCAGTATGCGCCCTTTGGCCTGAGCGTGCTGCCGGTGACCATTACGAAGAACTGCCGCAGTGT
TAAGGATATTCTTGAGCTCATGGATCAATTACGCCCCGATTATTATATCTCCGGGCAGATGATACCCGAT
GGTAATGATAATATTGTACAGATTGAGATAGTTCGGGTTAAAGGTTATCACCTGCTGCACCAGGAAAGCA
TTAAGTTGATAGAACACCAACCCGCTTCTCTCTTGCAAAACAAAATTGCGAATCTTTTGCTCAGATGTAT
TCCCGGACTTCGCTGGGACACAAAGCAGATTAGCGAGCTAAATTCGATTGACAGTACTATGGTTTACTTA
CGCGGTAAGCATGAGTTAAATCAATACACCCCCTATAGCTTACAGCAAGCGCTTAAATTGCTGACTCAAT
GCGTTAACATGTCGCCAAACAGCATTGCGCCTTACTGTGCGCTGGCAGAATGCTACCTCAGCATGGCGCA
AATGGGGATTTTTGATAAACAAAACGCTATGATCAAAGCTAAAGAACATGCGATTAAGGCGACAGAGCTG
GACCACAATAATCCACAAGCTTTAGGATTACTGGGGCTAATTAATACGATTCACTCAGAATACATCGTCG
GGAGTTTGCTATTCAAACAAGCTAACTTACTTTCGCCCATTTCTGCAGATATTAAATATTATTATGGCTG
GAATCTTTTCATGGCTGGTCAGTTGGAGGAGGCCTTACAAACGATTAACGAGTGTTTAAAATTGGACCCA
ACGCGCGCAGCCGCAGGGATCACTAAGCTGTGGATTACCTATTATCATACCGGTATTGATGATGCTATAC
GTTTAGGCGATGAATTACGCTCACAACACCTGCAGGATAATCCAATATTATTAAGTATGCAGGTTATGTT
TCTTTCGCTTAAAGGTAAACATGAACTGGCACGAAAATTAACTAAAGAAATATCCACGCAGGAAATAACA
GGACTTATTGCTGTTAATCTTCTTTACGCTGAATATTGTCAGAATAGTGAGCGTGCCTTACCGACGATAA
GAGAATTTCTGGAAAGTGAACAGCGTATAGATAATAATCCGGGATTATTACCGTTAGTGCTGGTTGCCCA
CGGCGAAGCTATTGCCGAGAAAATGTGGAATAAATTTAAAAACGAAGACAATATTTGGTTCAAAAGATGG
AAACAGGATCCCCGCTTGATTAAATTACGGTAAAATCTGAGAGAGGAGATATGCATTATTTTTTTATCAT
CGTAATCTGGTTGCTTAGCATAAATACGGCATGGGCTGATTGCTGGCTTCAGGCTGAAAAAATGTTCAAT
ATTGAATCCGAACTACTTTACGCTATCGCCCAGCAGGAATCGGCGATGAAACCTGGCGCCATTGGTCATA
ACCGAGATGGTTCAACCGATCTTGGCCTGATGCAAATTAACAGCTTCCATATGAAAAGGCTGAAAAAAAT
GGGGATTAGTGAAAAACAGTTGTTACAGGACCCCTGCATTTCTGTCATTGTGGGCGCCTCCATTTTATCA
GATATGATGAAAATCTACGGTTATAGCTGGGAGGCCGTTGGCGCTTATAATGCCGGGACGTCGCCGAAAC
GATCGAATTCGAGCTCGGTACCCGGGGGGATCCTCTAGAGTCGACCTGCAGGCATGCAAGCTTGGCTGTT
TTGGCGGATGAGAGAAGATTTTCAGCCTGATACAGATTAAATCAGAACGCAGAAGCGGTCTGATAAAACA
GAATTTGCCTGGCGGCAGTAGCGCGGTGGTCCCACCTGACCCCATGCCGAACTCAGAAGTGAAACGCCGT
AGCGCCGATGGTAGTGTGGGGTCTCCCCATGCGAGAGTAGGGAACTGCCAGGCATCAAATAAAACGAAAG
GCTCAGTCGAAAGACTGGGCCTTTCGTTTTATCTGTTGTTTGTCGGTGAACGCTCTCCTGAGTCTAGGGC
GTTCGGCTGCGGCGAGCGGTATCAGCTCACTCAAAGGCGGTAATACGGTTATCCACAGAATCAGGGGATA
ACGCAGGAAAGAACATGTGAGCAAAAGGCCAGCAAAAGGCCAGGAACCGTAAAAAGGCCGCGTTGCTGGC
GTTTTTCCATAGGCTCCGCCCCCCTGACGAGCATCACAAAAATCGACGCTCAAGTCAGAGGTGGCGAAAC
CCGACAGGACTATAAAGATACCAGGCGTTTCCCCCTGGAAGCTCCCTCGTGCGCTCTCCTGTTCCGACCC
TGCCGCTTACCGGATACCTGTCCGCCTTTCTCCCTTCGGGAAGCGTGGCGCTTTCTCATAGCTCACGCTG
TAGGTATCTCAGTTCGGTGTAGGTCGTTCGCTCCAAGCTGGGCTGTGTGCACGAACCCCCCGTTCAGCCC
GACCGCTGCGCCTTATCCGGTAACTATCGTCTTGAGTCCAACCCGGTAAGACACGACTTATCGCCACTGG
CAGCAGCCACTGGTAACAGGATTAGCAGAGCGAGGTATGTAGGCGGTGCTACAGAGTTCTTGAAGTGGTG
GCCTAACTACGGCTACACTAGAAGGACAGTATTTGGTATCTGCGCTCTGCTGAAGCCAGTTACCTTCGGA
AAAAGAGTTGGTAGCTCTTGATCCGGCAAACAAACCACCGCTGGTAGCGGTGGTTTTTTTGTTTGCAAGC
AGCAGATTACGCGCAGAAAAAAAGGATCTCAAGAAGATCCTTTGATCTTTTCTACGGGGTCTGACGCTCA
GTGGAACGAAAACTCACGTTAAGGGATTTTGGTCATGACTAGTGCTTGGATTCTCACCAATAAAAAACGC
CCGGCGGCAACCGAGCGTTCTGAACAAATCCAGATGGAGTTCTGAGGTCATTACTGGATCTATCAACAGG
AGTCCAAGCGAGCTCGATATCAAATTACGCCCCGCCCTGCCACTCATCGCAGTACTGTTGTAATTCATTA
AGCATTCTGCCGACATGGAAGCCATCACAAACGGCATGATGAACCTGAATCGCCAGCGGCATCAGCACCT
TGTCGCCTTGCGTATAATATTTGCCCATGGTGAAAACGGGGGCGAAGAAGTTGTCCATATTGGCCACGTT
TAAATCAAAACTGGTGAAACTCACCCAGGGATTGGCTGAGACGAAAAACATATTCTCAATAAACCCTTTA
GGGAAATAGGCCAGGTTTTCACCGTAACACGCCACATCTTGCGAATATATGTGTAGAAACTGCCGGAAAT
CGTCGTGGTATTCACTCCAGAGCGATGAAAACGTTTCAGTTTGCTCATGGAAAACGGTGTAACAAGGGTG
AACACTATCCCATATCACCAGCTCACCGTCTTTCATTGCCATACGAAATTCCGGATGAGCATTCATCAGG
CGGGCAAGAATGTGAATAAAGGCCGGATAAAACTTGTGCTTATTTTTCTTTACGGTCTTTAAAAAGGCCG
TAATATCCAGCTGAACGGTCTGGTTATAGGTACATTGAGCAACTGACTGAAATGCCTCAAAATGTTCTTT
ACGATGCCATTGGGATATATCAACGGTGGTATATCCAGTGATTTTTTTCTCCATTTTAGCTTCCTTAGCT
CCTGAAAATCTCGATAACTCAAAAAATACGCCCGGTAGTGATCTTATTTCATTATGGTGAAAGTTGGAAC
CTCTTACGTGCCGATCAACGTCTCATTTTCGCCAGATATCGACGTCTAAGAAACCATTATTATCATGACA
TTAACCTATAAAAATAGGCGTATCACGAGGCCCTTTCGTCTTCACC
Features (pLannotate 1.2.2; 18 found; start..end, strand, type, name):
    212..559     +  CDS            sicP: SICP_SALTY - Experimental evidence at protein level: Swiss-Prot protein existence level 1. Molecular chaperone required for SptP stabilization and secretion. From Salmonella typhimurium (strain LT2 / SGSC1412 / ATCC 700720).
    549..911     +  CDS            sptP (fragment): SPTP_SALTY - Experimental evidence at protein level: Swiss-Prot protein existence level 1. Effector proteins function to alter host cell physiology and promote bacterial survival in host tissues. This protein includes tyrosine phosphatase and GTPase activating protein (GAP) activities. After bacterial internalization, GAP mediates the reversal of the cytoskeletal changes induced by SopE. This function is independent of its tyrosine phosphatase activity, which remains unclear. From Salmonella typhimurium (strain LT2 / SGSC1412 / ATCC 700720).
    909..1049    +  CDS            Gabpb1 (fragment): GABP1_MOUSE - Also known as Gabpb, Gabpb2. Experimental evidence at protein level: Swiss-Prot protein existence level 1. Transcription factor capable of interacting with purine rich repeats (GA repeats) (PubMed:25200183). Acts as a a master regulator of nuclear-encoded mitochondrial genes (PubMed:25200183). From Mus musculus (Mouse).
   1383..1399    +  CDS            3xFLAG (fragment): three tandem FLAG® epitope tags, followed by an enterokinase cleavage site
   1473..1501    +  CDS            5xFLAG (fragment): five tandem FLAG® epitope tags
   1558..1644    +  terminator     rrnB T1 terminator: Escherichia coli rrnB; transcription terminator T1 from the E. coli rrnB gene
   1752..2630    -  CDS            araC: L-arabinose regulatory protein; araC
   2657..2941    +  promoter       araBAD promoter: araBAD; promoter of the L-arabinose operon of E. coli; the araC regulatory gene is transcribed in the opposite direction (Guzman et al., 1995)
   2962..2980    +  misc_feature   MCS (fragment): pUC18/19 multiple cloning site
   3132..4790    +  CDS            hilA: HILA_SALTY - Also known as iagA. Experimental evidence at transcript level: Swiss-Prot protein existence level 2. The main transcriptional regulator of the Salmonella pathogenicity island 1 (SPI1) gene expression. Activates the expression of invasion genes by a direct action at their promoters and also indirectly by increasing the level of InvF. Also binds upstream of prgH and directly activates the expression of prgHIJK operon. From Salmonella typhimurium (strain LT2 / SGSC1412 / ATCC 700720).
   4811..5188    +  CDS            iagB (fragment): IAGB_SALTS - Protein inferred from homology: Swiss-Prot protein existence level 3. From Salmonella typhimurium (strain SL1344).
   5185..5243    +  misc_feature   MCS: pUC18/19 multiple cloning site
   5327..5442    +  ncRNA          5S rRNA: Accession: RF00001 - 5S ribosomal RNA
   5446..5517    +  terminator     rrnB T1 terminator: transcription terminator T1 from the E. coli rrnB gene
   5674..6262    -  rep_origin     ori: high-copy-number ColE1/pMB1/pBR322/pUC origin of replication
   6350..6444    -  terminator     lambda t0 terminator: transcription terminator from phage lambda
   6468..7124    -  CDS            cat: CAT_ECOLX - Experimental evidence at protein level: Swiss-Prot protein existence level 1. This enzyme is an effector of chloramphenicol resistance in bacteria. From Escherichia coli. This protein is used as a marker in many commonly used cloning vectors, such as pACYC184.
   7125..7227    -  promoter       cat promoter: promoter of the E. coli cat gene encoding chloramphenicol acetyltransferase
