[The description below was written by a language model from this plasmid's Addgene catalogue record and pLannotate feature annotations shown in this document.]
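Description:
pCASP-SptP120-K27-HilA is a Salmonella expression plasmid built on the pCASP-HilA backbone and designed to drive type III secretion of a synthetic binding protein on arabinose induction. It replicates from a high-copy ColE1/pUC-type origin and is selected with chloramphenicol through a cat gene under its own promoter, followed by a lambda t0 terminator. Two sequence records are available, a sequencing result of 7,326 nt and a depositor sequence of 7,321 nt. They give essentially the same feature map.

The plasmid carries two functional modules. The first encodes SicP, the chaperone needed to stabilise and secrete SptP. Its reading frame slightly overlaps an N-terminal fragment of the SPI-1 effector SptP (SptP120), which acts as the secretion signal and is fused in frame to the K27 DARPin. The annotation tool labels part of this region as a mouse Gabpb1 fragment. This most likely reflects similarity between that protein's ankyrin repeats and the designed ankyrin repeat scaffold, not a real mouse insert. Partial FLAG-tag matches downstream suggest a C-terminal multi-FLAG epitope for detection, and an rrnB T1 terminator closes the unit. No promoter is annotated upstream of sicP, so the record does not state what drives this cassette.

The second module contains araC and the araBAD promoter controlling hilA, the master transcriptional activator of SPI-1 genes. A fragment of iagB follows it, together with rrnB-derived terminator sequence. Arabinose therefore induces HilA, which switches on the SPI-1 secretion apparatus and triggers export of the SptP120-K27 fusion. The associated publication describes this system as a platform for delivering functional binding proteins into the host cell cytosol.
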