Addgene plasmid #153328: pCASP-SptP120-K27-HilA
Purpose: Triggers secretion of SptP120 fused to the K27 DARPin from Salmonella upon induction with arabinose
Depositing lab: Josef Penninger. Depositing organization: University of British Columbia. Publication: Salmonella-based platform for efficient delivery of functional binding proteins to the cytosol. Chabloz A, Schaefer JV, Kozieradzki I, Cronin SJF, Strebinger D, Macaluso F, Wald J, Rabbitts TH, Pluckthun A, Marlovits TC, Penninger JM. Commun Biol. 2020 Jul 3;3(1):342. doi: 10.1038/s42003-020-1072-4. PubMed 32620833.
Backbone
  Vector backbone: pCASP-HilA
  Vector type: Salmonella expression
Growth in bacteria
  Bacterial resistance: Chloramphenicol, 25 μg/mL
  Growth temperature: 37°C
  Growth strain: DH5alpha
  Copy number: High Copy
Gene/Insert
  Gene/Insert name: SptP120-K27 DARPin
  Species: Synthetic
Terms and licenses: Academic/Nonprofit Terms; Industry Terms: Not Available to Industry
How to cite: pCASP-SptP120-K27-HilA was a gift from Josef Penninger (Addgene plasmid # 153328 ; http://n2t.net/addgene:153328 ; RRID:Addgene_153328)
